Addgene plasmid #8768: 3336 pcDNA3 Bcl-2
Depositing lab: Stanley Korsmeyer. Depositing organization: Dana-Farber Cancer Institute. Publication: BCL-2 is phosphorylated and inactivated by an ASK1/Jun N-terminal protein kinase pathway normally activated at G(2)/M. Yamamoto K, Ichijo H, Korsmeyer SJ. Mol Cell Biol 1999 Dec;19(12):8469-78. PubMed 10567572.
Backbone
  Vector backbone: pcDNA3
  Backbone manufacturer: Invitrogen
  Backbone size w/o insert (bp): 5400
  Vector type: Mammalian Expression
  Selectable markers: Neomycin (select with G418)
Growth in bacteria
  Bacterial resistance: Ampicillin, 100 μg/mL
  Growth temperature: 37°C
  Growth strain: XL1 Blue
  Copy number: High Copy
Gene/Insert
  Gene/Insert name: Bcl-2
  Species: H. sapiens (human)
  Insert size (bp): 720
  GenBank ID: NM_000633
  Entrez Gene: BCL2 (a.k.a. Bcl-2, PPP1R50)
  Cloning method: Restriction Enzyme; 5′ cloning site EcoRI (destroyed during cloning); 3′ cloning site EcoRI (destroyed during cloning)
  Sequencing primers: 5′ CMV-F; 3′ BGH-rev
Terms and licenses: Academic/Nonprofit Terms; Industry Terms: Not Available to Industry
Depositor comments: ORF contains SacI, PstI, and BamHI sites sense from T7 direction.
How to cite: 3336 pcDNA3 Bcl-2 was a gift from Stanley Korsmeyer (Addgene plasmid # 8768 ; http://n2t.net/addgene:8768 ; RRID:Addgene_8768)
