[The description below was written by a language model from this plasmid's Addgene catalogue record and pLannotate feature annotations shown in this document.]
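Description:
3336 pcDNA3 Bcl-2 is a mammalian expression plasmid carrying the human BCL2 open reading frame (about 720 bp) in the pcDNA3 backbone, giving a sequenced construct of roughly 6.2 kb. In E. coli it is maintained as a high-copy plasmid through a ColE1/pUC-type origin and selected with ampicillin via the β-lactamase gene. An f1 origin is also present, allowing single-stranded DNA production. For mammalian cells, a separate cassette places the neomycin phosphotransferase gene under the SV40 enhancer/early promoter with an SV40 polyadenylation signal, so stable transfectants can be selected with G418.

The BCL2 coding sequence sits downstream of the human cytomegalovirus immediate-early enhancer and promoter and upstream of the bovine growth hormone polyadenylation signal, an arrangement that gives strong constitutive expression in most mammalian cell lines. No epitope tag or reporter is annotated or recorded, so the protein appears to be expressed in untagged form. The insert was introduced at EcoRI sites that were destroyed during cloning. It is flanked by T7 and SP6 phage promoters, and the depositor notes that the sense strand reads from the T7 side, so T7 polymerase could be used for in vitro sense transcription. Several short annotations (an HIV-1 LTR fragment, a ble fragment, and lac promoter/operator and lacI remnants) are small partial matches that are most likely backbone remnants or incidental hits rather than functional elements.

BCL2 encodes an anti-apoptotic protein that regulates mitochondrial membrane permeability and cytochrome c release. The plasmid is suited to overexpressing it to study suppression of cell death, and the associated publication examined BCL-2 phosphorylation and inactivation by an ASK1/JNK pathway active at G2/M.
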