Features (pLannotate 1.2.2; 21 found; start..end, strand, type, name):
    234..822     -  rep_origin     ori: high-copy-number ColE1/pMB1/pBR322/pUC origin of replication
    993..1853    -  CDS            AmpR: β-lactamase; bla; confers resistance to ampicillin, carbenicillin, and related antibiotics
   1854..1958    -  promoter       AmpR promoter: bla
   2017..2069    -  misc_feature   bom (fragment): basis of mobility region from pBR322
   2224..2603    +  enhancer       CMV enhancer: human cytomegalovirus immediate early enhancer
   2604..2807    +  promoter       CMV promoter: human cytomegalovirus (CMV) immediate early promoter
   2803..2836    +  LTR            5' LTR (truncated) (fragment): truncated 5' long terminal repeat (LTR) from HIV-1
   2852..2870    +  promoter       T7 promoter: promoter for bacteriophage T7 RNA polymerase
   2964..3680    +  CDS            BCL2: BCL2_HUMAN - Experimental evidence at protein level: Swiss-Prot protein existence level 1. Suppresses apoptosis in a variety of cell systems including factor-dependent lymphohematopoietic and neural cells. Regulates cell death by controlling the mitochondrial membrane permeability. Appears to function in a feedback loop system with caspases. Inhibits caspase activity either by preventing the release of cytochrome c from the mitochondria and/or by binding to the apoptosis-activating factor (APAF-1). May attenuate inflammation by impairing NLRP1-inflammasome activation, hence CASP1 activation an
   3750..3768    -  promoter       SP6 promoter: promoter for bacteriophage SP6 RNA polymerase
   3794..4018    +  polyA_signal   bGH poly(A) signal: bovine growth hormone polyadenylation signal
   4022..4043    +  promoter       SV40 promoter (fragment): SV40 enhancer and early promoter
   4064..4492    +  rep_origin     f1 ori (sequence partly withheld): f1 bacteriophage origin of replication; arrow indicates direction of (+) strand synthesis
   4506..4835    +  promoter       SV40 promoter: SV40 enhancer and early promoter
   4902..5693    +  CDS            neo: KKA2_KLEPN - Also known as kan, nptII. Experimental evidence at protein level: Swiss-Prot protein existence level 1. Resistance to kanamycin, neomycin, paromomycin, ribostamycin, butirosin and gentamicin B. From Klebsiella pneumoniae.
   5717..5875    +  CDS            ble (fragment): BLE_KLEPN - Experimental evidence at protein level: Swiss-Prot protein existence level 1. Binding protein with a strong affinity to the bleomycin family of antibiotics. Binds to CL990; an antimitotic-antibiotic compound. From Klebsiella pneumoniae.
   5870..5991    +  polyA_signal   SV40 poly(A) signal: SV40 polyadenylation signal
   6064..6080    -  protein_bind   lac operator: The lac repressor binds to the lac operator to inhibit transcription in E. coli. This inhibition can be relieved by adding lactose or isopropyl-β-D-thiogalactopyranoside (IPTG). lac repressor encoded by lacI
   6088..6118    -  promoter       lac promoter: promoter for the E. coli lac operon
   6133..6154    -  protein_bind   CAP binding site: CAP binding activates transcription in the presence of cAMP. E. coli catabolite activator protein
   6167..51      -  CDS            lacI (fragment) (across the origin): lac repressor; lacI; The lac repressor binds to the lac operator to inhibit transcription in E. coli. This inhibition can be relieved by adding lactose or isopropyl-β-D-thiogalactopyranoside (IPTG).
>Addgene plasmid #8768 | 3336 pcDNA3 Bcl-2 | addgene full sequence | sequence record 153864 | Addgene NGS result
CATTAATGAATCGGCCAACGCGCGGGGAGAGGCGGTTTGCGTATTGGGCGCTCTTCCGCTTCCTCGCTCA
CTGACTCGCTGCGCTCGGTCGTTCGGCTGCGGCGAGCGGTATCAGCTCACTCAAAGGCGGTAATACGGTT
ATCCACAGAATCAGGGGATAACGCAGGAAAGAACATGTGAGCAAAAGGCCAGCAAAAGGCCAGGAACCGT
AAAAAGGCCGCGTTGCTGGCGTTTTTCCATAGGCTCCGCCCCCCTGACGAGCATCACAAAAATCGACGCT
CAAGTCAGAGGTGGCGAAACCCGACAGGACTATAAAGATACCAGGCGTTTCCCCCTGGAAGCTCCCTCGT
GCGCTCTCCTGTTCCGACCCTGCCGCTTACCGGATACCTGTCCGCCTTTCTCCCTTCGGGAAGCGTGGCG
CTTTCTCATAGCTCACGCTGTAGGTATCTCAGTTCGGTGTAGGTCGTTCGCTCCAAGCTGGGCTGTGTGC
ACGAACCCCCCGTTCAGCCCGACCGCTGCGCCTTATCCGGTAACTATCGTCTTGAGTCCAACCCGGTAAG
ACACGACTTATCGCCACTGGCAGCAGCCACTGGTAACAGGATTAGCAGAGCGAGGTATGTAGGCGGTGCT
ACAGAGTTCTTGAAGTGGTGGCCTAACTACGGCTACACTAGAAGAACAGTATTTGGTATCTGCGCTCTGC
TGAAGCCAGTTACCTTCGGAAAAAGAGTTGGTAGCTCTTGATCCGGCAAACAAACCACCGCTGGTAGCGG
TGGTTTTTTTGTTTGCAAGCAGCAGATTACGCGCAGAAAAAAAGGATCTCAAGAAGATCCTTTGATCTTT
TCTACGGGGTCTGACGCTCAGTGGAACGAAAACTCACGTTAAGGGATTTTGGTCATGAGATTATCAAAAA
GGATCTTCACCTAGATCCTTTTAAATTAAAAATGAAGTTTTAAATCAATCTAAAGTATATATGAGTAAAC
TTGGTCTGACAGTTACCAATGCTTAATCAGTGAGGCACCTATCTCAGCGATCTGTCTATTTCGTTCATCC
ATAGTTGCCTGACTCCCCGTCGTGTAGATAACTACGATACGGGAGGGCTTACCATCTGGCCCCAGTGCTG
CAATGATACCGCGAGACCCACGCTCACCGGCTCCAGATTTATCAGCAATAAACCAGCCAGCCGGAAGGGC
CGAGCGCAGAAGTGGTCCTGCAACTTTATCCGCCTCCATCCAGTCTATTAATTGTTGCCGGGAAGCTAGA
GTAAGTAGTTCGCCAGTTAATAGTTTGCGCAACGTTGTTGCCATTGCTACAGGCATCGTGGTGTCACGCT
CGTCGTTTGGTATGGCTTCATTCAGCTCCGGTTCCCAACGATCAAGGCGAGTTACATGATCCCCCATGTT
GTGCAAAAAAGCGGTTAGCTCCTTCGGTCCTCCGATCGTTGTCAGAAGTAAGTTGGCCGCAGTGTTATCA
CTCATGGTTATGGCAGCACTGCATAATTCTCTTACTGTCATGCCATCCGTAAGATGCTTTTCTGTGACTG
GTGAGTACTCAACCAAGTCATTCTGAGAATAGTGTATGCGGCGACCGAGTTGCTCTTGCCCGGCGTCAAT
ACGGGATAATACCGCGCCACATAGCAGAACTTTAAAAGTGCTCATCATTGGAAAACGTTCTTCGGGGCGA
AAACTCTCAAGGATCTTACCGCTGTTGAGATCCAGTTCGATGTAACCCACTCGTGCACCCAACTGATCTT
CAGCATCTTTTACTTTCACCAGCGTTTCTGGGTGAGCAAAAACAGGAAGGCAAAATGCCGCAAAAAAGGG
AATAAGGGCGACACGGAAATGTTGAATACTCATACTCTTCCTTTTTCAATATTATTGAAGCATTTATCAG
GGTTATTGTCTCATGAGCGGATACATATTTGAATGTATTTAGAAAAATAAACAAATAGGGGTTCCGCGCA
CATTTCCCCGAAAAGTGCCACCTGACGTCGACGGATCGGGAGATCTCCCGATCCCCTATGGTGCACTCTC
AGTACAATCTGCTCTGATGCCGCATAGTTAAGCCAGTATCTGCTCCCTGCTTGTGTGTTGGAGGTCGCTG
AGTAGTGCGCGAGCAAAATTTAAGCTACAACAAGGCAAGGCTTGACCGACAATTGCATGAAGAATCTGCT
TAGGGTTAGGCGTTTTGCGCTGCTTCGCGATGTACGGGCCAGATATACGCGTTGACATTGATTATTGACT
AGTTATTAATAGTAATCAATTACGGGGTCATTAGTTCATAGCCCATATATGGAGTTCCGCGTTACATAAC
TTACGGTAAATGGCCCGCCTGGCTGACCGCCCAACGACCCCCGCCCATTGACGTCAATAATGACGTATGT
TCCCATAGTAACGCCAATAGGGACTTTCCATTGACGTCAATGGGTGGAGTATTTACGGTAAACTGCCCAC
TTGGCAGTACATCAAGTGTATCATATGCCAAGTACGCCCCCTATTGACGTCAATGACGGTAAATGGCCCG
CCTGGCATTATGCCCAGTACATGACCTTATGGGACTTTCCTACTTGGCAGTACATCTACGTATTAGTCAT
CGCTATTACCATGGTGATGCGGTTTTGGCAGTACATCAATGGGCGTGGATAGCGGTTTGACTCACGGGGA
TTTCCAAGTCTCCACCCCATTGACGTCAATGGGAGTTTGTTTTGGCACCAAAATCAACGGGACTTTCCAA
AATGTCGTAACAACTCCGCCCCATTGACGCAAATGGGCGGTAGGCGTGTACGGTGGGAGGTCTATATAAG
CAGAGCTCTCTGGCTAACTAGAGAACCCACTGCTTACTGGCTTATCGAAATTAATACGACTCACTATAGG
GAGACCCAAGCTTGGTACCGAGCTCGGATCCACTAGTAACGGCCGCCAGTGTGCTGGAATTCGCGGCCGC
GGTGAGAACCGTTAACGTCTAGAATGGCGCACGCTGGGAGAACAGGGTACGATAACCGGGAGATAGTGAT
GAAGTACATCCATTATAAGCTGTCGCAGAGGGGCTACGAGTGGGATGCGGGAGATGTGGGCGCCGCGCCC
CCGGGGGCCGCCCCCGCACCGGGCATCTTCTCCTCCCAGCCCGGGCACACGCCCCATCCAGCCGCATCCC
GGGACCCGGTCGCCAGGACCTCGCCGCTGCAGACCCCGGCTGCCCCCGGCGCCGCCGCGGGGCCTGCGCT
CAGCCCGGTGCCACCTGTGGTCCACCTGACCCTCCGCCAGGCCGGCGACGACTTCTCCCGCCGCTACCGC
CGCGACTTCGCCGAGATGTCCAGCCAGCTGCACCTGACGCCCTTCACCGCGCGGGGACGCTTTGCCACGG
TGGTGGAGGAGCTCTTCAGGGACGGGGTGAACTGGGGGAGGATTGTGGCCTTCTTTGAGTTCGGTGGGGT
CATGTGTGTGGAGAGCGTCAACCGGGAGATGTCGCCCCTGGTGGACAACATCGCCCTGTGGATGACTGAG
TACCTGAACCGGCACCTGCACACCTGGATCCAGGATAACGGAGGCTGGGATGCCTTTGTGGAACTGTACG
GCCCCAGCATGCGGCCTCTGTTTGATTTCTCCTGGCTGTCTCTGAAGACTCTGCTCAGTTTGGCCCTGGT
GGGAGCTTGCATCACCCTGGGTGCCTATCTGGGCCACAAGTGATCTACGGAATTCTGCAGATATCCATCA
CACTGGCGGCCGCTCGAGCATGCATCTAGAGGGCCCTATTCTATAGTGTCACCTAAATGCTAGAGCTCGC
TGATCAGCCTCGACTGTGCCTTCTAGTTGCCAGCCATCTGTTGTTTGCCCCTCCCCCGTGCCTTCCTTGA
CCCTGGAAGGTGCCACTCCCACTGTCCTTTCCTAATAAAATGAGGAAATTGCATCGCATTGTCTGAGTAG
GTGTCATTCTATTCTGGGGGGTGGGGTGGGGCAGGACAGCAAGGGGGAGGATTGGGAAGACAATAGCAGG
CATGCTGGGGATGCGGTGGGCTCTATGGCTTCTGAGGCGGAAAGAACCAGCTGGGGCTCTAGGGGGTATC
CCC
[124 nt withheld, positions 4064-4187]
C
[91 nt withheld, positions 4189-4279]
A
[49 nt withheld, positions 4281-4329]
CCTTTGACGTTGGAGTCCACGTTCTTT
[37 nt withheld, positions 4357-4393]
ACCCTATCTCGGTCTATTCTTTTGATTTATAAGGGATTTTGCCGATTTCGGCCTATTGGTTAAAAAATGA
GCTGATTTAACAAAAATTTAACGCGAATTAATTCTGTGGAATGTGTGTCAGTTAGGGTGTGGAAAGTCCC
CAGGCTCCCCAGCAGGCAGAAGTATGCAAAGCATGCATCTCAATTAGTCAGCAACCAGGTGTGGAAAGTC
CCCAGGCTCCCCAGCAGGCAGAAGTATGCAAAGCATGCATCTCAATTAGTCAGCAACCATAGTCCCGCCC
CTAACTCCGCCCATCCCGCCCCTAACTCCGCCCAGTTCCGCCCATTCTCCGCCCCATGGCTGACTAATTT
TTTTTATTTATGCAGAGGCCGAGGCCGCCTCTGCCTCTGAGCTATTCCAGAAGTAGTGAGGAGGCTTTTT
TGGAGGCCTAGGCTTTTGCAAAAAGCTCCCGGGAGCTTGTATATCCATTTTCGGATCTGATCAAGAGACA
GGATGAGGATCGTTTCGCATGATTGAACAAGATGGATTGCACGCAGGTTCTCCGGCCGCTTGGGTGGAGA
GGCTATTCGGCTATGACTGGGCACAACAGACAATCGGCTGCTCTGATGCCGCCGTGTTCCGGCTGTCAGC
GCAGGGGCGCCCGGTTCTTTTTGTCAAGACCGACCTGTCCGGTGCCCTGAATGAACTGCAGGACGAGGCA
GCGCGGCTATCGTGGCTGGCCACGACGGGCGTTCCTTGCGCAGCTGTGCTCGACGTTGTCACTGAAGCGG
GAAGGGACTGGCTGCTATTGGGCGAAGTGCCGGGGCAGGATCTCCTGTCATCTCACCTTGCTCCTGCCGA
GAAAGTATCCATCATGGCTGATGCAATGCGGCGGCTGCATACGCTTGATCCGGCTACCTGCCCATTCGAC
CACCAAGCGAAACATCGCATCGAGCGAGCACGTACTCGGATGGAAGCCGGTCTTGTCGATCAGGATGATC
TGGACGAAGAGCATCAGGGGCTCGCGCCAGCCGAACTGTTCGCCAGGCTCAAGGCGCGCATGCCCGACGG
CGAGGATCTCGTCGTGACCCATGGCGATGCCTGCTTGCCGAATATCATGGTGGAAAATGGCCGCTTTTCT
GGATTCATCGACTGTGGCCGGCTGGGTGTGGCGGACCGCTATCAGGACATAGCGTTGGCTACCCGTGATA
TTGCTGAAGAGCTTGGCGGCGAATGGGCTGACCGCTTCCTCGTGCTTTACGGTATCGCCGCTCCCGATTC
GCAGCGCATCGCCTTCTATCGCCTTCTTGACGAGTTCTTCTGAGCGGGACTCTGGGGTTCGAAATGACCG
ACCAAGCGACGCCCAACCTGCCATCACGAGATTTCGATTCCACCGCCGCCTTCTATGAAAGGTTGGGCTT
CGGAATCGTTTTCCGGGACGCCGGCTGGATGATCCTCCAGCGCGGGGATCTCATGCTGGAGTTCTTCGCC
CACCCCAACTTGTTTATTGCAGCTTATAATGGTTACAAATAAAGCAATAGCATCACAAATTTCACAAATA
AAGCATTTTTTTCACTGCATTCTAGTTGTGGTTTGTCCAAACTCATCAATGTATCTTATCATGTCTGTAT
ACCGTCGACCTCTAGCTAGAGCTTGGCGTAATCATGGTCATAGCTGTTTCCTGTGTGAAATTGTTATCCG
CTCACAATTCCACACAACATACGAGCCGGAAGCATAAAGTGTAAAGCCTGGGGTGCCTAATGAGTGAGCT
AACTCACATTAATTGCGTTGCGCTCACTGCCCGCTTTCCAGTCGGGAAACCTGTCGTGCCAGCTG
