>Addgene plasmid #8768 | 3336 pcDNA3 Bcl-2 | addgene partial sequence | sequence record 17248 | 8768 with T7
AGTAACGGCCGCCAGTGTGCTGGAATTCGCGGCCGCGGTGAGAACCGTTAACGTCTAGAATGGCGCACGC
TGGGAGAACAGGGTACGATAACCGGGAGATAGTGATGAAGTACATCCATTATAAGCTGTCGCAGAGGGGC
TACGAGTGGGATGCGGGAGATGTGGGCGCCGCGCCCCCGGGGGCCGCCCCCGCACCGGGCATCTTCTCCT
CCCAGCCCGGGCACACGCCCCATCCAGCCGCATCCCGGGACCCGGTCGCCAGGACCTCGCCGCTGCAGAC
CCCGGCTGCCCCCGGCGCCGCCGCGGGGCCTGCGCTCAGCCCGGTGCCACCTGTGGTCCACCTGACCCTC
CGCCAGGCCGGCGACGACTTCTCCCGCCGCTACCGCCGCGACTTCGCCGAGATGTCCAGCCAGCTGCACC
TGACGCCCTTCACCGCGCGGGGACGCTTTGCCACGGTGGTGGAGGAGCTCTTCAGGGACGGGGTGAACTG
GGGGAGGATTGTGGCCTTCTTTGAGTTCGGTGGGGTCATGTGTGTGGAGAGCGTCAACCGGGAGATGTCG
CCCCTGGTGGACAACATCGCCCTGTGGATGACTGAGTACCTGAACCGGCACCTGCACACCTGGATCCAGG
ATAACGGAGGCTGGGATGCCTTTGTGGAACTGTACGGCCCCAGCATGCGGCCTCTGTTTGATTTCTCCTG
GCTGTCTCTGAAGACTCTGCTCAGTTTGGCCCTGGTGGGAGCTTGCATCACCCTGGGTGCCTATCTGGGC
CACAAGTGATCTACGGAATTCTGCAGATATCCATCACACTGGCGGCCGCTCGAGCATGCATCTAGAGGGC
CCTATTCTATAGTGTCACCT
